Addgene plasmid #242100: AaRibD
Purpose: Pyrimidine deaminase/reductase from Aquifex aeolicus
Depositing lab: Audrey Lamb. Depositing organization: University of Texas at San Antonio. Publication: Identification of the phosphatase essential for riboflavin biosynthesis in Aquifex aeolicus. Hoffpauir ZA, Lamb AL. J Biol Chem. 2025 May;301(5):108443. doi: 10.1016/j.jbc.2025.108443. Epub 2025 Mar 25. PubMed 40147773.
Backbone
  Vector backbone: pET29b
  Vector type: Bacterial Expression
Growth in bacteria
  Bacterial resistance: Kanamycin, 50 μg/mL
  Growth temperature: 37°C
  Growth strain: DH5alpha
  Copy number: High Copy
Gene/Insert
  Gene/Insert name: AaRibD
  Species: Aquifex aeolicus
  Cloning method: Gene Synthesis
Terms and licenses: Academic/Nonprofit Terms; Industry Terms: Not Available to Industry
How to cite: AaRibD was a gift from Audrey Lamb (Addgene plasmid # 242100 ; http://n2t.net/addgene:242100 ; RRID:Addgene_242100)
