[The description below was written by a language model from this plasmid's Addgene catalogue record and pLannotate feature annotations shown in this document.]
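Description:
AaRibD is a bacterial expression plasmid built on the pET29b backbone that carries a synthesized gene for RibD from the hyperthermophilic bacterium Aquifex aeolicus. RibD (also known as RibG) is the bifunctional pyrimidine deaminase/reductase of the riboflavin biosynthesis pathway, converting 2,5-diamino-6-(ribosylamino)-4(3H)-pyrimidinone 5'-phosphate into 5-amino-6-(ribosylamino)-2,4(1H,3H)-pyrimidinedione 5'-phosphate. The annotated sequence is about 6.4 kb.

The ribD coding sequence sits downstream of a T7 promoter with an adjacent lac operator and the efficient T7 gene 10 ribosome binding site, and is followed by a T7 terminator. The plasmid also carries lacI under its own promoter, so transcription is repressed until an inducer such as IPTG is added. Expression requires an E. coli host that supplies T7 RNA polymerase, whereas the listed DH5alpha strain serves for propagation. A short His-tag segment, the vector's C-terminal tag, is annotated downstream of the gene, separated from the end of the ribD match by a gap. The record does not state whether it is translated in frame with the enzyme, so the tag status of the product should be checked against the sequence. The small "SET1" and tetracycline-resistance fragments are probably backbone remnants or annotation matches rather than functional elements.

Selection is by kanamycin through the aph(3')-Ia gene. Replication relies on a ColE1/pBR322-type origin accompanied by rop and the bom region; the catalogue lists the plasmid as high copy, although rop normally moderates copy number. An f1 origin is also present. The construct is suited to recombinant production of the enzyme for biochemical study of riboflavin biosynthesis in A. aeolicus.
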