Features (pLannotate 1.2.2; 19 found; start..end, strand, type, name):
     26..73      -  terminator     T7 terminator: transcription terminator for bacteriophage T7 RNA polymerase
     81..130     -  CDS            SET1 (fragment): solubility-enhancement tag derived from T7 phage gene 10B
    140..157     -  CDS            9xHis (fragment): 9xHis affinity tag
    242..1309    -  CDS            ribD: RIBD_AQUAE - Also known as ribG. Protein inferred from homology: Swiss-Prot protein existence level 3. Converts 2,5-diamino-6-(ribosylamino)-4(3h)-pyrimidinone 5'- phosphate into 5-amino-6-(ribosylamino)-2,4(1h,3h)-pyrimidinedione 5'- phosphate. From Aquifex aeolicus (strain VF5).
   1317..1339    -  RBS            RBS: efficient ribosome binding site from bacteriophage T7 gene 10 (Olins and Rangwala, 1989)
   1354..1378    -  protein_bind   lac operator: The lac repressor binds to the lac operator to inhibit transcription in E. coli. This inhibition can be relieved by adding lactose or isopropyl-β-D-thiogalactopyranoside (IPTG). lac repressor encoded by lacI
   1379..1397    -  promoter       T7 promoter: promoter for bacteriophage T7 RNA polymerase
   1423..1702    +  CDS            TcR (fragment): tetracycline efflux protein; tet; confers resistance to tetracycline
   1710..1787    +  promoter       lacI promoter: lacI
   1788..2870    +  CDS            lacI: lac repressor; lacI; The lac repressor binds to the lac operator to inhibit transcription in E. coli. This inhibition can be relieved by adding lactose or isopropyl-β-D-thiogalactopyranoside (IPTG).
   2883..2904    +  protein_bind   CAP binding site: CAP binding activates transcription in the presence of cAMP. E. coli catabolite activator protein
   2919..3210    +  CDS            TcR (fragment): tetracycline efflux protein; tet; confers resistance to tetracycline
   3282..3662    -  CDS            YPB1_ECOLX: Protein predicted: Swiss-Prot protein existence level 4. From Escherichia coli.
   3679..3870    +  CDS            rop: Rop protein, which maintains plasmids at low copy number; rop
   3972..4111    +  misc_feature   bom: basis of mobility region from pBR322
   4297..4885    -  rep_origin     ori: high-copy-number ColE1/pMB1/pBR322/pUC origin of replication
   5007..5822    +  CDS            KanR: aminoglycoside phosphotransferase; aph(3')-Ia; confers resistance to kanamycin in bacteria or G418 (Geneticin®) in eukaryotes
   5831..5888    -  promoter       AmpR promoter (fragment): bla
   5941..6369    -  rep_origin     f1 ori (sequence partly withheld): f1 bacteriophage origin of replication; arrow indicates direction of (+) strand synthesis
>Addgene plasmid #242100 | AaRibD | addgene full sequence | sequence record 486680 | Addgene NGS Result
ATCCGGATATAGTTCCTCCTTTCAGCAAAAAACCCCTCAAGACCCGTTTAGAGGCCCCAAGGGGTTATGC
TAGTTATTGCTCAGCGGTGGCAGCAGCCAACTCAGCTTCCTTTCGGGCTTTGTTAGCAGCCGGATCTCAG
TGGTGGTGGTGGTGGTGCTCGAGTGCGGCCGCAAGCTTGTCGACGGAGCTCGAATTCGGATCCGATATCG
CCATGGAACCGCGTGGCACCAGGGTACCTTAATAGCGCTTGAAAAAGATGACCAAGTCTTCACCCAGGTT
CTCGACCTTCTTCTTACGTACCTTCAGAGATTCCTCGATGCTGCGGATGCCCAGATCGCCAATGCTTAGA
CCTTCACCCATAATTTTCGGAGCGATAAACACCACGATACGGTCGAAGAAACCCTCCTTCAAGAACGAAG
TCAGCGTACGCGGACCGCCTTCAACCATCAGGTGCATGATCTCCAACTCTTTCAGTTTCTTCAAGATGTT
CTTCAGGTTGAAACCTTTCAGAATCAGAACCTGGACGCCTTTCTCCTTCAGTTTTTCGGCCTTTTCATTC
TCCTTTTTGGTAATCACAATTGTTGGGGCCTCCTCGGTATTAAGCACCTTTGCGCTTAGCGGCACCTCCA
ATTCCGGGTCCAAGATGATGCGAACCGGCTGTTTTTCGGTCGGAACAAAACGAACCGTCAGGTGCGGATC
GTCTTTAATCACGGTATTAACACCCACCAGCACCGCGGTGGCCTCACGACGCAGAATATGCGCCACTTTA
CGGCTCTCTTTGGAGGTAATCCATTTGCTGCTACCGGTCAAAGTCGCCAGTTTGCCGTCCAAGGTCTGTG
CCCATTTTAGAGTAATATATGGGCGTTCTTGCGTGATATAGGTAAAGAAGTCCTCATTCAGTTCACGCGC
CTCCTCTTCGCACACGCCCACATCGACTTCAATTCCCGCGTTGCGCAGCTTCTCAACGCCCTTACCGGAC
ATCAGCGGGTTCGGATCGAGCGTGGCAACAACAACACGCTTGATACCAGATCTGATAATTGCATCGGTGC
AAGGCGGGGTACGACCAAAGTGGGTACACGGTTCCAGGGTTACGTATAAGGTCGCGCCCTTCGCTTTTTC
GCCCGCTTGGCCCAGTGCCATAACTTCTGCATGCGGCTTGCCAGCCTTTTCATGGTAACCCAGACCAACG
ATCTTGCCCTCTTTAACAACGACCGCACCCACCGTCGGGTTCGGGTGGGTGTAACCTTTGCGTTTTTTAG
CCAGGGACAGCGCCAGCTTCATATAATTTTTATCAATTTCCCTTATCATATGTATATCTCCTTCTTAAAG
TTAAACAAAATTATTTCTAGAGGGGAATTGTTATCCGCTCACAATTCCCCTATAGTGAGTCGTATTAATT
TCGCGGGATCGAGATCGATCTCGATCCTCTACGCCGGACGCATCGTGGCCGGCATCACCGGCGCCACAGG
TGCGGTTGCTGGCGCCTATATCGCCGACATCACCGATGGGGAAGATCGGGCTCGCCACTTCGGGCTCATG
AGCGCTTGTTTCGGCGTGGGTATGGTGGCAGGCCCCGTGGCCGGGGGACTGTTGGGCGCCATCTCCTTGC
ATGCACCATTCCTTGCGGCGGCGGTGCTCAACGGCCTCAACCTACTACTGGGCTGCTTCCTAATGCAGGA
GTCGCATAAGGGAGAGCGTCGAGATCCCGGACACCATCGAATGGCGCAAAACCTTTCGCGGTATGGCATG
ATAGCGCCCGGAAGAGAGTCAATTCAGGGTGGTGAATGTGAAACCAGTAACGTTATACGATGTCGCAGAG
TATGCCGGTGTCTCTTATCAGACCGTTTCCCGCGTGGTGAACCAGGCCAGCCACGTTTCTGCGAAAACGC
GGGAAAAAGTGGAAGCGGCGATGGCGGAGCTGAATTACATTCCCAACCGCGTGGCACAACAACTGGCGGG
CAAACAGTCGTTGCTGATTGGCGTTGCCACCTCCAGTCTGGCCCTGCACGCGCCGTCGCAAATTGTCGCG
GCGATTAAATCTCGCGCCGATCAACTGGGTGCCAGCGTGGTGGTGTCGATGGTAGAACGAAGCGGCGTCG
AAGCCTGTAAAGCGGCGGTGCACAATCTTCTCGCGCAACGCGTCAGTGGGCTGATCATTAACTATCCGCT
GGATGACCAGGATGCCATTGCTGTGGAAGCTGCCTGCACTAATGTTCCGGCGTTATTTCTTGATGTCTCT
GACCAGACACCCATCAACAGTATTATTTTCTCCCATGAAGACGGTACGCGACTGGGCGTGGAGCATCTGG
TCGCATTGGGTCACCAGCAAATCGCGCTGTTAGCGGGCCCATTAAGTTCTGTCTCGGCGCGTCTGCGTCT
GGCTGGCTGGCATAAATATCTCACTCGCAATCAAATTCAGCCGATAGCGGAACGGGAAGGCGACTGGAGT
GCCATGTCCGGTTTTCAACAAACCATGCAAATGCTGAATGAGGGCATCGTTCCCACTGCGATGCTGGTTG
CCAACGATCAGATGGCGCTGGGCGCAATGCGCGCCATTACCGAGTCCGGGCTGCGCGTTGGTGCGGACAT
CTCGGTAGTGGGATACGACGATACCGAAGACAGCTCATGTTATATCCCGCCGTTAACCACCATCAAACAG
GATTTTCGCCTGCTGGGGCAAACCAGCGTGGACCGCTTGCTGCAACTCTCTCAGGGCCAGGCGGTGAAGG
GCAATCAGCTGTTGCCCGTCTCACTGGTGAAAAGAAAAACCACCCTGGCGCCCAATACGCAAACCGCCTC
TCCCCGCGCGTTGGCCGATTCATTAATGCAGCTGGCACGACAGGTTTCCCGACTGGAAAGCGGGCAGTGA
GCGCAACGCAATTAATGTAAGTTAGCTCACTCATTAGGCACCGGGATCTCGACCGATGCCCTTGAGAGCC
TTCAACCCAGTCAGCTCCTTCCGGTGGGCGCGGGGCATGACTATCGTCGCCGCACTTATGACTGTCTTCT
TTATCATGCAACTCGTAGGACAGGTGCCGGCAGCGCTCTGGGTCATTTTCGGCGAGGACCGCTTTCGCTG
GAGCGCGACGATGATCGGCCTGTCGCTTGCGGTATTCGGAATCTTGCACGCCCTCGCTCAAGCCTTCGTC
ACTGGTCCCGCCACCAAACGTTTCGGCGAGAAGCAGGCCATTATCGCCGGCATGGCGGCCCCACGGGTGC
GCATGATCGTGCTCCTGTCGTTGAGGACCCGGCTAGGCTGGCGGGGTTGCCTTACTGGTTAGCAGAATGA
ATCACCGATACGCGAGCGAACGTGAAGCGACTGCTGCTGCAAAACGTCTGCGACCTGAGCAACAACATGA
ATGGTCTTCGGTTTCCGTGTTTCGTAAAGTCTGGAAACGCGGAAGTCAGCGCCCTGCACCATTATGTTCC
GGATCTGCATCGCAGGATGCTGCTGGCTACCCTGTGGAACACCTACATCTGTATTAACGAAGCGCTGGCA
TTGACCCTGAGTGATTTTTCTCTGGTCCCGCCGCATCCATACCGCCAGTTGTTTACCCTCACAACGTTCC
AGTAACCGGGCATGTTCATCATCAGTAACCCGTATCGTGAGCATCCTCTCTCGTTTCATCGGTATCATTA
CCCCCATGAACAGAAATCCCCCTTACACGGAGGCATCAGTGACCAAACAGGAAAAAACCGCCCTTAACAT
GGCCCGCTTTATCAGAAGCCAGACATTAACGCTTCTGGAGAAACTCAACGAGCTGGACGCGGATGAACAG
GCAGACATCTGTGAATCGCTTCACGACCACGCTGATGAGCTTTACCGCAGCTGCCTCGCGCGTTTCGGTG
ATGACGGTGAAAACCTCTGACACATGCAGCTCCCGGAGACGGTCACAGCTTGTCTGTAAGCGGATGCCGG
GAGCAGACAAGCCCGTCAGGGCGCGTCAGCGGGTGTTGGCGGGTGTCGGGGCGCAGCCATGACCCAGTCA
CGTAGCGATAGCGGAGTGTATACTGGCTTAACTATGCGGCATCAGAGCAGATTGTACTGAGAGTGCACCA
TTGCGGTGTGAAATACCGCACAGATGCGTAAGGAGAAAATACCGCATCAGGCGCTCTTCCGCTTCCTCGC
TCACTGACTCGCTGCGCTCGGTCGTTCGGCTGCGGCGAGCGGTATCAGCTCACTCAAAGGCGGTAATACG
GTTATCCACAGAATCAGGGGATAACGCAGGAAAGAACATGTGAGCAAAAGGCCAGCAAAAGGCCAGGAAC
CGTAAAAAGGCCGCGTTGCTGGCGTTTTTCCATAGGCTCCGCCCCCCTGACGAGCATCACAAAAATCGAC
GCTCAAGTCAGAGGTGGCGAAACCCGACAGGACTATAAAGATACCAGGCGTTTCCCCCTGGAAGCTCCCT
CGTGCGCTCTCCTGTTCCGACCCTGCCGCTTACCGGATACCTGTCCGCCTTTCTCCCTTCGGGAAGCGTG
GCGCTTTCTCATAGCTCACGCTGTAGGTATCTCAGTTCGGTGTAGGTCGTTCGCTCCAAGCTGGGCTGTG
TGCACGAACCCCCCGTTCAGCCCGACCGCTGCGCCTTATCCGGTAACTATCGTCTTGAGTCCAACCCGGT
AAGACACGACTTATCGCCACTGGCAGCAGCCACTGGTAACAGGATTAGCAGAGCGAGGTATGTAGGCGGT
GCTACAGAGTTCTTGAAGTGGTGGCCTAACTACGGCTACACTAGAAGGACAGTATTTGGTATCTGCGCTC
TGCTGAAGCCAGTTACCTTCGGAAAAAGAGTTGGTAGCTCTTGATCCGGCAAACAAACCACCGCTGGTAG
CGGTGGTTTTTTTGTTTGCAAGCAGCAGATTACGCGCAGAAAAAAAGGATCTCAAGAAGATCCTTTGATC
TTTTCTACGGGGTCTGACGCTCAGTGGAACGAAAACTCACGTTAAGGGATTTTGGTCATGAACAATAAAA
CTGTCTGCTTACATAAACAGTAATACAAGGGGTGTTATGAGCCATATTCAACGGGAAACGTCTTGCTCTA
GGCCGCGATTAAATTCCAACATGGATGCTGATTTATATGGGTATAAATGGGCTCGCGATAATGTCGGGCA
ATCAGGTGCGACAATCTATCGATTGTATGGGAAGCCCGATGCGCCAGAGTTGTTTCTGAAACATGGCAAA
GGTAGCGTTGCCAATGATGTTACAGATGAGATGGTCAGACTAAACTGGCTGACGGAATTTATGCCTCTTC
CGACCATCAAGCATTTTATCCGTACTCCTGATGATGCATGGTTACTCACCACTGCGATCCCCGGGAAAAC
AGCATTCCAGGTATTAGAAGAATATCCTGATTCAGGTGAAAATATTGTTGATGCGCTGGCAGTGTTCCTG
CGCCGGTTGCATTCGATTCCTGTTTGTAATTGTCCTTTTAACAGCGATCGCGTATTTCGTCTCGCTCAGG
CGCAATCACGAATGAATAACGGTTTGGTTGATGCGAGTGATTTTGATGACGAGCGTAATGGCTGGCCTGT
TGAACAAGTCTGGAAAGAAATGCATAAACTTTTGCCATTCTCACCGGATTCAGTCGTCACTCATGGTGAT
TTCTCACTTGATAACCTTATTTTTGACGAGGGGAAATTAATAGGTTGTATTGATGTTGGACGAGTCGGAA
TCGCAGACCGATACCAGGATCTTGCCATCCTATGGAACTGCCTCGGTGAGTTTTCTCCTTCATTACAGAA
ACGGCTTTTTCAAAAATATGGTATTGATAATCCTGATATGAATAAATTGCAGTTTCATTTGATGCTCGAT
GAGTTTTTCTAAGAATTAATTCATGAGCGGATACATATTTGAATGTATTTAGAAAAATAAACAAATAGGG
GTTCCGCGCACATTTCCCCGAAAAGTGCCACCTAAATTGTAAGCGTTAATATTTTGTTAAAATTCGCGTT
AAATTTTTGTTAAATCAGCTCATTTTTTAACCAATAGGCCGAAATCGGCAAAATCCCTTATAAATCAAAA
GAATAGACCGAGATAGGGT
[37 nt withheld, positions 6040-6076]
AAAGAACGTGGACTCCAACGTCAAAGG
[49 nt withheld, positions 6104-6152]
T
[91 nt withheld, positions 6154-6244]
G
[124 nt withheld, positions 6246-6369]
CCCATTCGCCA
