>Addgene plasmid #242100 | AaRibD | depositor partial sequence | sequence record 477460 | AaRibD sequence 1080 bps
CATATGATAAGGGAAATTGATAAAAATTATATGAAGCTGGCGCTGTCCCTGGCTAAAAAACGCAAAGGTT
ACACCCACCCGAACCCGACGGTGGGTGCGGTCGTTGTTAAAGAGGGCAAGATCGTTGGTCTGGGTTACCA
TGAAAAGGCTGGCAAGCCGCATGCAGAAGTTATGGCACTGGGCCAAGCGGGCGAAAAAGCGAAGGGCGCG
ACCTTATACGTAACCCTGGAACCGTGTACCCACTTTGGTCGTACCCCGCCTTGCACCGATGCAATTATCA
GATCTGGTATCAAGCGTGTTGTTGTTGCCACGCTCGATCCGAACCCGCTGATGTCCGGTAAGGGCGTTGA
GAAGCTGCGCAACGCGGGAATTGAAGTCGATGTGGGCGTGTGCGAAGAGGAGGCGCGTGAACTGAATGAG
GACTTCTTTACCTATATCACGCAAGAACGCCCATATATTACTCTAAAATGGGCACAGACCTTGGACGGCA
AACTGGCGACTTTGACCGGTAGCAGCAAATGGATTACCTCCAAAGAGAGCCGTAAAGTGGCGCATATTCT
GCGTCGTGAGGCCACCGCGGTGCTGGTGGGTGTTAATACCGTGATTAAAGACGATCCGCACCTGACGGTT
CGTTTTGTTCCGACCGAAAAACAGCCGGTTCGCATCATCTTGGACCCGGAATTGGAGGTGCCGCTAAGCG
CAAAGGTGCTTAATACCGAGGAGGCCCCAACAATTGTGATTACCAAAAAGGAGAATGAAAAGGCCGAAAA
ACTGAAGGAGAAAGGCGTCCAGGTTCTGATTCTGAAAGGTTTCAACCTGAAGAACATCTTGAAGAAACTG
AAAGAGTTGGAGATCATGCACCTGATGGTTGAAGGCGGTCCGCGTACGCTGACTTCGTTCTTGAAGGAGG
GTTTCTTCGACCGTATCGTGGTGTTTATCGCTCCGAAAATTATGGGTGAAGGTCTAAGCATTGGCGATCT
GGGCATCCGCAGCATCGAGGAATCTCTGAAGGTACGTAAGAAGAAGGTCGAGAACCTGGGTGAAGACTTG
GTCATCTTTTTCAAGCGCTATTAAGGTACC
